>Addgene plasmid #118033 | Flag-IFT20 | addgene full sequence | sequence record 230382 | Addgene NGS Result
GCCAATTCAATATGGCGTATATGGACTCATGCCAATTCAATATGGTGGATCTGGACCTGTGCCAATTCAA
TATGGCGTATATGGACTCGTGCCAATTCAATATGGTGGATCTGGACCCCAGCCAATTCAATATGGCGGAC
TTGGCACCATGCCAATTCAATATGGCGGACCTGGCACTGTGCCAACTGGGGAGGGGTCTACTTGGCACGG
TGCCAAGTTTGAGGAGGGGTCTTGGCCCTGTGCCAAGTCCGCCATATTGAATTGGCATGGTGCCAATAAT
GGCGGCCATATTGGCTATATGCCAGGATCAATATATAGGCAATATCCAATATGGCCCTATGCCAATATGG
CTATTGGCCAGGTTCAATACTATGTATTGGCCCTATGCCATATAGTATTCCATATATGGGTTTTCCTATT
GACGTAGATAGCCCCTCCCAATGGGCGGTCCCATATACCATATATGGGGCTTCCTAATACCGCCCATAGC
CACTCCCCCATTGACGTCAATGGTCTCTATATATGGTCTTTCCTATTGACGTCATATGGGCGGTCCTATT
GACGTATATGGCGCCTCCCCCATTGACGTCAATTACGGTAAATGGCCCGCCTGGCTCAATGCCCATTGAC
GTCAATAGGACCACCCACCATTGACGTCAATGGGATGGCTCATTGCCCATTCATATCCGTTCTCACGCCC
CCTATTGACGTCAATGACGGTAAATGGCCCACTTGGCAGTACATCAATATCTATTAATAGTAACTTGGCA
AGTACATTACTATTGGAAGTACGCCAGGGTACATTGGCAGTACTCCCATTGACGTCAATGGCGGTAAATG
GCCCGCGATGGCTGCCAAGTACATCCCCATTGACGTCAATGGGGAGGGGCAATGACGCAAATGGGCGTTC
CATTGACGTAAATGGGCGGTAGGCGTGCCTAATGGGAGGTCTATATAAGCAATGCTCGTTTAGGGAACCG
CCATTCTGCCTGGGGACGTCGGAGCAAGCTTGATTTAGGTGACACTATAGAATACAAGCTACTTGTTCTT
TTTGCAGGATCCACCATGGATTACAAGGATGACGACGATAAGATCTCCATGGCCAAGGACATCCTGGGTG
AAGCAGGGCTACACTTTGATGAACTGAACAAGCTGAGGGTGTTGGACCCAGAGGTTACCCAGCAGACCAT
AGAGCTGAAGGAAGAGTGCAAAGACTTTGTGGACAAAATTGGCCAGTTTCAGAAAATAGTTGGTGGTTTA
ATTGAGCTTGTTGATCAACTTGCAAAAGAAGCAGAAAATGAAAAGATGAAGGCCATCGGTGCTCGGAACT
TGCTCAAATCTATAGCAAAGCAGAGAGAAGCTCAACAGCAGCAACTTCAAGCCCTAATAGCAGAAAAGAA
AATGCAGCTAGAAAGGTATCGGGTTGAATATGAAGCTTTGTGTAAAGTAGAAGCAGAACAAAATGAATTT
ATTGACCAATTTATTTTTCAGAAATGACTCGAGCCTCTAGAACTATAGTGAGTCGTATTACGTAGATCCA
GACATGATAAGATACATTGATGAGTTTGGACAAACCACAACTAGAATGCAGTGAAAAAAATGCTTTATTT
GTGAAATTTGTGATGCTATTGCTTTATTTGTAACCATTATAAGCTGCAATAAACAAGTTAACAACAACAA
TTGCATTCATTTTATGTTTCAGGTTCAGGGGGAGGTGTGGGAGGTTTTTTAATTCGCGGCCGCGGCGCCA
ATGCATTGGGCCCGGTACCCAGCTTTTGTTCCCTTTAGTGAGGGTTAATTGCGCGCTTGGCGTAATCATG
GTCATAGCTGTTTCCTGTGTGAAATTGTTATCCGCTCACAATTCCACACAACATACGAGCCGGGAGCATA
AAGTGTAAAGCCTGGGGTGCCTAATGAGTGAGCTAACTCACATTAATTGCGTTGCGCTCACTGCCCGCTT
TCCAGTCGGGAAACCTGTCGTGCCAGCTGCATTAATGAATCGGCCAACGCGCGGGGAGAGGCGGTTTGCG
TATTGGGCGCTCTTCCGCTTCCTCGCTCACTGACTCGCTGCGCTCGGTCGTTCGGCTGCGGCGAGCGGTA
TCAGCTCACTCAAAGGCGGTAATACGGTTATCCACAGAATCAGGGGATAACGCAGGAAAGAACATGTGAG
CAAAAGGCCAGCAAAAGGCCAGGAACCGTAAAAAGGCCGCGTTGCTGGCGTTTTTCCATAGGCTCCGCCC
CCCTGACGAGCATCACAAAAATCGACGCTCAAGTCAGAGGTGGCGAAACCCGACAGGACTATAAAGATAC
CAGGCGTTTCCCCCTGGAAGCTCCCTCGTGCGCTCTCCTGTTCCGACCCTGCCGCTTACCGGATACCTGT
CCGCCTTTCTCCCTTCGGGAAGCGTGGCGCTTTCTCATAGCTCACGCTGTAGGTATCTCAGTTCGGTGTA
GGTCGTTCGCTCCAAGCTGGGCTGTGTGCACGAACCCCCCGTTCAGCCCGACCGCTGCGCCTTATCCGGT
AACTATCGTCTTGAGTCCAACCCGGTAAGACACGACTTATCGCCACTGGCAGCAGCCACTGGTAACAGGA
TTAGCAGAGCGAGGTATGTAGGCGGTGCTACAGAGTTCTTGAAGTGGTGGCCTAACTACGGCTACACTAG
AAGAACAGTATTTGGTATCTGCGCTCTGCTGAAGCCAGTTACCTTCGGAAAAAGAGTTGGTAGCTCTTGA
TCCGGCAAACAAACCACCGCTGGTAGCGGTGGTTTTTTTGTTTGCAAGCAGCAGATTACGCGCAGAAAAA
AAGGATCTCAAGAAGATCCTTTGATCTTTTCTACGGGGTCTGACGCTCAGTGGAACGAAAACTCACGTTA
AGGGATTTTGGTCATGAGATTATCAAAAAGGATCTTCACCTAGATCCTTTTAAATTAAAAATGAAGTTTT
AAATCAATCTAAAGTATATATGAGTAAACTTGGTCTGACAGTTACCAATGCTTAATCAGTGAGGCACCTA
TCTCAGCGATCTGTCTATTTCGTTCATCCATAGTTGCCTGACTCCCCGTCGTGTAGATAACTACGATACG
GGAGGGCTTACCATCTGGCCCCAGTGCTGCAATGATACCGCGAGACCCACGCTCACCGGCTCCAGATTTA
TCAGCAATAAACCAGCCAGCCGGAAGGGCCGAGCGCAGAAGTGGTCCTGCAACTTTATCCGCCTCCATCC
AGTCTATTAATTGTTGCCGGGAAGCTAGAGTAAGTAGTTCGCCAGTTAATAGTTTGCGCAACGTTGTTGC
CATTGCTACAGGCATCGTGGTGTCACGCTCGTCGTTTGGTATGGCTTCATTCAGCTCCGGTTCCCAACGA
TCAAGGCGAGTTACATGATCCCCCATGTTGTGCAAAAAAGCGGTTAGCTCCTTCGGTCCTCCGATCGTTG
TCAGAAGTAAGTTGGCCGCAGTGTTATCACTCATGGTTATGGCAGCACTGCATAATTCTCTTACTGTCAT
GCCATCCGTAAGATGCTTTTCTGTGACTGGTGAGTACTCAACCAAGTCATTCTGAGAATAGTGTATGCGG
CGACCGAGTTGCTCTTGCCCGGCGTCAATACGGGATAATACCGCGCCACATAGCAGAACTTTAAAAGTGC
TCATCATTGGAAAACGTTCTTCGGGGCGAAAACTCTCAAGGATCTTACCGCTGTTGAGATCCAGTTCGAT
GTAACCCACTCGTGCACCCAACTGATCTTCAGCATCTTTTACTTTCACCAGCGTTTCTGGGTGAGCAAAA
ACAGGAAGGCAAAATGCCGCAAAAAAGGGAATAAGGGCGACACGGAAATGTTGAATACTCATACTCTTCC
TTTTTCAATATTATTGAAGCATTTATCAGGGTTATTGTCTCATGAGCGGATACATATTTGAATGTATTTA
GAAAAATAAACAAATAGGGGTTCCGCGCACATTTCCCCGAAAAGTGCCACCTAAATTGTAAGCGTTAATA
TTTTGTTAAAATTCGCGTTAAATTTTTGTTAAATCAGCTCATTTTTTAACCAATAGGCCGAAATCGGCAA
AATCCCTTATAAATCAAAAGAATAGACCGAGATAGGGT
[37 nt withheld, positions 4099-4135]
AAAGAACGTGGACTCCAACGTCAAAGG
[49 nt withheld, positions 4163-4211]
T
[91 nt withheld, positions 4213-4303]
G
[124 nt withheld, positions 4305-4428]
CCCATTCGCCATTCAGGCTGCGCAACTGTTGGGAAGGGCGATCGGTGCGGGCCTCTTCGCTATTACGCCA
GTCGACC
Features (pLannotate 1.2.2; 16 found; start..end, strand, type, name):
      1..978     +  promoter       CMV IE94 promoter: enhancer/promoter region of simian cytomegalovirus major immediate early transcription unit IE94
   1013..1031    +  promoter       SP6 promoter: promoter for bacteriophage SP6 RNA polymerase
   1069..1095    +  CDS            3xFLAG (fragment): three tandem FLAG® epitope tags
   1099..1494    +  CDS            IFT20: IFT20_HUMAN - Experimental evidence at protein level: Swiss-Prot protein existence level 1. Part of intraflagellar transport (IFT) particles involved in ciliary process assembly. May play a role in the trafficking of ciliary membrane proteins from the Golgi complex to the cilium (PubMed:16775004). Regulates the platelet-derived growth factor receptor-alpha (PDGFRA) signaling pathway. Required for protein stability of E3 ubiquitin ligases CBL and CBLB that mediate ubiquitination and internalization of PDGFRA for proper feedback inhibition of PDGFRA signaling (PubMed:29237719). Essential for mal
   1513..1530    -  promoter       T7 promoter (fragment): promoter for bacteriophage T7 RNA polymerase
   1535..1669    -  polyA_signal   SV40 poly(A) signal: SV40 polyadenylation signal
   1782..1800    -  promoter       T3 promoter: promoter for bacteriophage T3 RNA polymerase
   1845..1861    -  protein_bind   lac operator: The lac repressor binds to the lac operator to inhibit transcription in E. coli. This inhibition can be relieved by adding lactose or isopropyl-β-D-thiogalactopyranoside (IPTG). lac repressor encoded by lacI
   1869..1899    -  promoter       lac promoter: promoter for the E. coli lac operon
   1914..1935    -  protein_bind   CAP binding site: CAP binding activates transcription in the presence of cAMP. E. coli catabolite activator protein
   1948..2040    -  CDS            lacI (fragment): lac repressor; lacI; The lac repressor binds to the lac operator to inhibit transcription in E. coli. This inhibition can be relieved by adding lactose or isopropyl-β-D-thiogalactopyranoside (IPTG).
   2223..2811    -  rep_origin     ori: high-copy-number ColE1/pMB1/pBR322/pUC origin of replication
   2982..3842    -  CDS            AmpR: β-lactamase; bla; confers resistance to ampicillin, carbenicillin, and related antibiotics
   3843..3947    -  promoter       AmpR promoter: bla
   4000..4428    -  rep_origin     f1 ori (sequence partly withheld): f1 bacteriophage origin of replication; arrow indicates direction of (+) strand synthesis
   4433..4499    -  CDS            lacZα (fragment): LacZα fragment of β-galactosidase; lacZ fragment
