[The description below was written by a language model from this plasmid's Addgene catalogue record and pLannotate feature annotations shown in this document.]
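Description:
Flag-IFT20 is a 4,505 bp mammalian expression plasmid built on the pCD-betaG-FLAG backbone, designed to produce human IFT20 with an N-terminal FLAG epitope. It is maintained in E. coli through a high-copy ColE1/pUC-type origin and selected with ampicillin via the β-lactamase gene and its native promoter. An f1 phage origin is also present, along with remnants of a cloning-vector lac region (lac promoter and operator, CAP site, and fragments of lacI and lacZα) that play no role in mammalian expression. No mammalian selection marker is annotated, so the plasmid appears suited to transient transfection.

The catalogue lists the promoter simply as CMV. The sequence annotation identifies it more specifically as the roughly 1 kb enhancer/promoter of the simian cytomegalovirus IE94 major immediate-early unit. Downstream lies an SP6 promoter, then a short FLAG-coding segment (annotated as a fragment of 3xFLAG, consistent with the backbone-encoded tag), followed almost immediately by the IFT20 open reading frame, which was inserted between BglII and XhoI sites that remain intact. An SV40 polyadenylation signal lies after the insert, although it is annotated on the opposite strand. T7 (partial) and T3 phage promoters also flank this region in reverse orientation.

IFT20 is a component of intraflagellar transport particles. It is implicated in cilium assembly, in trafficking ciliary membrane proteins from the Golgi to the cilium, and in regulating PDGFRα signalling. The epitope-tagged protein can be detected or immunoprecipitated with anti-FLAG reagents, which would suit localisation and interaction studies, though the record states only that the plasmid expresses human IFT20 in mammalian cells.
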