Addgene plasmid #118033: Flag-IFT20
Purpose: Expresses human IFT20 in mammalian cells
Depositing lab: Ken-Ichi Takemaru.
Backbone
  Vector backbone: pCD-betaG-FLAG
  Vector type: Mammalian Expression
Growth in bacteria
  Bacterial resistance: Ampicillin, 100 μg/mL
  Growth temperature: 37°C
  Growth strain: DH5alpha
  Copy number: High Copy
Gene/Insert
  Gene/Insert name: human IFT20
  Species: H. sapiens (human)
  Entrez Gene: IFT20
  Promoter: CMV
  Tag / fusion protein: Flag (N terminal on backbone)
  Cloning method: Restriction Enzyme; 5′ cloning site Bgl II (not destroyed); 3′ cloning site XhoI (not destroyed)
  Sequencing primers: 5′ GCGTGCCTAATGGGAGGTCT
Terms and licenses: Academic/Nonprofit Terms; Industry Terms: Not Available to Industry
How to cite: Flag-IFT20 was a gift from Ken-Ichi Takemaru (Addgene plasmid # 118033 ; http://n2t.net/addgene:118033 ; RRID:Addgene_118033)
